Addgene plasmid #233836: pRO229
Purpose: MoClo-YTK; ConLS/R1 cassette; rtTA systems; pRPL18B-rtTA-v10-tADH1
Depositing lab: Jeff Hasty. Depositing organization: University of California, San Diego (UCSD). Publication: A Standardized Set of MoClo-Compatible Inducible Promoter Systems for Tunable Gene Expression in Yeast. O'Laughlin R, Tran Q, Lezia A, Ngamkanjanarat W, Emmanuele P, Hao N, Hasty J. ACS Synth Biol. 2024 Jan 19;13(1):85-102. doi: 10.1021/acssynbio.3c00184. Epub 2023 Dec 11. PubMed 38079574.
Backbone
  Vector backbone: pYTK095
  Vector type: Yeast Expression
Growth in bacteria
  Bacterial resistance: Ampicillin, 100 μg/mL
  Growth temperature: 37°C
  Growth strain: DH5alpha
  Copy number: High Copy
Gene/Insert
  Gene/Insert name: pRPL18B-rtTA-v10-tADH1
  Species: S. cerevisiae (budding yeast)
  Cloning method: Golden Gate
Terms and licenses: Academic/Nonprofit Terms; Industry Terms: Not Available to Industry
How to cite: pRO229 was a gift from Jeff Hasty (Addgene plasmid # 233836 ; http://n2t.net/addgene:233836 ; RRID:Addgene_233836)
