[The description below was written by a language model from this plasmid's Addgene catalogue record and pLannotate feature annotations shown in this document.]
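Description:
pRO229 is a cassette-level plasmid from the MoClo Yeast Toolkit (YTK) system, built by Golden Gate assembly in the pYTK095 backbone. The 3.9 kb sequence carries only bacterial maintenance functions: a high-copy ColE1/pUC-type origin and an ampicillin resistance gene (β-lactamase with its own promoter). No yeast origin or yeast selectable marker is annotated, which fits its role as an intermediate cassette vector propagated in E. coli rather than a stand-alone yeast plasmid. The ConLS and ConR1 connector designations in the record indicate that this transcription unit is intended for the first position in a higher-order multigene assembly, where it would be joined to further cassettes and to the yeast maintenance or integration parts.

The payload is a single transcription unit, pRPL18B-rtTA-v10-tADH1. The S. cerevisiae RPL18B promoter is named in the record but not picked up by the automated annotation; it presumably occupies the unannotated region upstream of the coding sequence. It drives a variant of the reverse tetracycline-controlled transactivator designated v10. The feature table shows the expected architecture: a TetR-derived DNA-binding and ligand-binding domain followed by short repeats matching the minimal herpes simplex virus VP16 activation domain, terminated by the yeast ADH1 terminator. The specific changes that define the v10 variant are not stated in the record. In general, rtTA proteins bind tet operator sequences and activate transcription when tetracycline analogues such as doxycycline are present. This cassette therefore supplies the regulator component of a Tet-On style system, to be paired with a tetO-containing promoter for tunable, inducible gene expression in budding yeast.
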