Features (pLannotate 1.2.2; 8 found; start..end, strand, type, name):
    906..1523    +  CDS            tetR: TETR2_ECOLX - Experimental evidence at protein level: Swiss-Prot protein existence level 1. TetR is the repressor of the tetracycline resistance element; its N-terminal region forms a helix-turn-helix structure and binds DNA. Binding of tetracycline to TetR reduces the repressor affinity for the tetracycline resistance gene (tetA) promoter operator sites. From Escherichia coli.
   1542..1562    +  CDS            VP160 (fragment): 10 tandem repeats of the minimal activation domain of herpes simplex virus VP16 (Cheng et al., 2013)
   1584..1601    +  CDS            VP160 (fragment): 10 tandem repeats of the minimal activation domain of herpes simplex virus VP16 (Cheng et al., 2013)
   1617..1642    +  CDS            VP16 AD (fragment): transcriptional activation domain of herpes simplex virus protein VP16 (Triezenberg et al., 1988; Cousens et al., 1989); UL48
   1665..1852    +  terminator     ADH1 terminator: S. cerevisiae ADH1; transcription terminator for the S. cerevisiae alcohol dehydrogenase 1 (ADH1) gene
   2169..3029    -  CDS            AmpR: β-lactamase; bla; confers resistance to ampicillin, carbenicillin, and related antibiotics
   3030..3134    -  promoter       AmpR promoter: bla
   3237..3825    +  rep_origin     ori: high-copy-number ColE1/pMB1/pBR322/pUC origin of replication
>Addgene plasmid #233836 | pRO229 | addgene full sequence | sequence record 468709 | Addgene NGS Result
CCCCTGAATTCGCATCTAGATGGTAGAGCCACAAACAGCCGGTACAAGCAACGATCTCCAGGACCATCTG
AATCATGCGCGGATGACACGAACTCACGACGGCGATCACAGACATTAACCCACAGTACAGACACTGCGAC
AACGTGGCAATTCGTCGCAATACCGTCTCACTGAACTGGCCGATAATTGCAGACGAACGAAGAGGATGTC
CAATATTTTTTTTAAGGAATAAGGATACTTCAAGACTAGATTCCCCCCTGCATTCCCATCAGAACCGTAA
ACCTTGGCGCTTTCCTTGGGAAGTATTCAAGAAGTGCCTTGTCCGGTTTCTGTGGCTCACAAACCAGCGC
GCCCGATATGGCTTTCTTTTCACTTATGAATGTACCAGTACGGGACAATTAGAACGCTCCTGTAACAATC
TCTTTGCAAATGTGGGGTTACATTCTAACCATGTCACACTGCTGACGAAATTCAAAGTAAAAAAAAATGG
GACCACGTCTTGAGAACGATAGATTTTCTTTATTTTACATTGAACAGTCGTTGTCTCAGCGCGCTTTATG
TTTTCATTCATACTTCATATTATAAAATAACAAAAGAAGAATTTCATATTCACGCCCAAGAAATCAGGCT
GCTTTCCAAATGCAATTGACACTTCATTAGCCATCACACAAAACTCTTTCTTGCTGGAGCTTCTTTTAAA
AAAGACCTCAGTACACCAAACACGTTACCCGACCTCGTTATTTTACGACAACTATGATAAAATTCTGAAG
AAAAAATAAAAAAATTTTCATACTTCTTGCTTTTATTTAAACCATTGAATGATTTCTTTTGAACAAAACT
ACCTGTTTCACCAAAGGAAATAGAAAGAAAAAATCAATTAGAAGAAAACAAAAAACAAAAGATCTATGTC
CCGTCTTGATAAGAGTAAGGTTATCAACTCAGCCCTAGAGCTGCTGAACGGCGTCGGAATCGAGGGGCTT
ACTACCAGAAAACTAGCACAGAAACTGGGTGTAGAGCAGCCCACGCTTTACTGGCATGTTAAAAATAAGA
GAGCACTATTAGACGCGTTGCCGATCGAAATGTTGGATAGGCATCACACACACTCATGCCCTTTAGAAGG
AGAAAGTTGGCAGGATTTTCTGAGAAATAATGCGAAGTCTTATCGTTGTGCGTTACTTTCCCACAGGGAC
GGTGCTAAAGTACATTTGGGAACTAGACCAACTGAAAAACAATATGAGACATTGGAGAACCAACTGGCCT
TCTTATGCCAACAGGGTTTCAGTCTTGAGAACGCCCTTTACGCCCTTTCAGCGGTTGGGCACTTCACTCT
TGGTTGCGTCTTGGAAGAGCAGGAGCATCAAGTAGCAAAAGAGGAGCGTGAAACCCCCACAACAGACTCC
ATGCCCCCTCTATTGAAGCAAGCTATCGAATTATTCGACCGTCAAGGAGCGGAACCAGCATTTTTATTTG
GCTTAGAATTGATTATTTGTGGGTTAGAAAAACAACTAAAGTGTGAGAGCGGTGGACCGACAGACGCTCT
TGATGATTTTGACTTGGATATGTTACCCGCCGACGCTTTGGACGACTTCGATTTGGATATGCTGCCTGCG
GATGCACTAGATGATTTCGATCTGGACATGTTACCGGGTGGATCCTAACTCGAGGCGAATTTCTTATGAT
TTATGATTTTTATTATTAAATAAGTTATAAAAAAAATAAGTGTATACAAATTTTAAAGTGACTCTTAGGT
TTTAAAACGAAAATTCTTATTCTTGAGTAACTCTTTCCTGTAGGTCAGGTTGCTTTCTCAGGTATAGCAT
GAGGTCGCTCTTATTGACCACACCTCTACCGGCATGCCGAGCAAATGCCTGCAAATCGCTCCCCATTTCG
CTGCCAATGAGACGACGGGGTCATCACGGCTCATCATGCGCCAAACAAATGTGTGCAATACACGCTCGGA
TGACTGCATGATGACCGCACTGACTGGGGACAGCAGATCCACCTAAGCCTGTGAGAGAAGCAGACACCCG
ACAGATCAAGGCAGTTAACTAGTGCACTGCAGTACAGCGGCCGCGATTATCAAAAAGGATCTTCACCTAG
ATCCTTTTAAATTAAAAATGAAGTTTTAAATCAATCTAAAGTATATATGAGTAAACTTGGTCTGACAGTT
ACCAATGCTTAATCAGTGAGGCACCTATCTCAGCGATCTGTCTATTTCGTTCATCCATAGTTGCCTGACT
CCCCGTCGTGTAGATAACTACGATACGGGAGGGCTTACCATCTGGCCCCAGTGCTGCAATGATACCGCGG
GACCCACGCTCACCGGCTCCAGATTTATCAGCAATAAACCAGCCAGCCGGAAGGGCCGAGCGCAGAAGTG
GTCCTGCAACTTTATCCGCCTCCATCCAGTCTATTAATTGTTGCCGGGAAGCTAGAGTAAGTAGTTCGCC
AGTTAATAGTTTGCGCAACGTTGTTGCCATTGCTACAGGCATCGTGGTGTCACGCTCGTCGTTTGGTATG
GCTTCATTCAGCTCCGGTTCCCAACGATCAAGGCGAGTTACATGATCCCCCATGTTGTGCAAAAAAGCGG
TTAGCTCCTTCGGTCCTCCGATCGTTGTCAGAAGTAAGTTGGCCGCAGTGTTATCACTCATGGTTATGGC
AGCACTGCATAATTCTCTTACTGTCATGCCATCCGTAAGATGCTTTTCTGTGACTGGTGAGTACTCAACC
AAGTCATTCTGAGAATAGTGTATGCGGCGACCGAGTTGCTCTTGCCCGGCGTCAATACGGGATAATACCG
CGCCACATAGCAGAACTTTAAAAGTGCTCATCATTGGAAAACGTTCTTCGGGGCGAAAACTCTCAAGGAT
CTTACCGCTGTTGAGATCCAGTTCGATGTAACCCACTCGTGCACCCAACTGATCTTCAGCATCTTTTACT
TTCACCAGCGTTTCTGGGTGAGCAAAAACAGGAAGGCAAAATGCCGCAAAAAAGGGAATAAGGGCGACAC
GGAAATGTTGAATACTCATACTCTTCCTTTTTCAATATTATTGAAGCATTTATCAGGGTTATTGTCTCAT
GAGCGGATACATATTTGAATGTATTTAGAAAAATAAACAAATAGGGGTTCCGCGCACATTTCCCCGAAAA
GTGCCACCTGTCATGACCAAAATCCCTTAACGTGAGTTTTCGTTCCACTGAGCGTCAGACCCCGTAGAAA
AGATCAAAGGATCTTCTTGAGATCCTTTTTTTCTGCGCGTAATCTGCTGCTTGCAAACAAAAAAACCACC
GCTACCAGCGGTGGTTTGTTTGCCGGATCAAGAGCTACCAACTCTTTTTCCGAAGGTAACTGGCTTCAGC
AGAGCGCAGATACCAAATACTGTTCTTCTAGTGTAGCCGTAGTTAGGCCACCACTTCAAGAACTCTGTAG
CACCGCCTACATACCTCGCTCTGCTAATCCTGTTACCAGTGGCTGCTGCCAGTGGCGATAAGTCGTGTCT
TACCGGGTTGGACTCAAGACGATAGTTACCGGATAAGGCGCAGCGGTCGGGCTGAACGGGGGGTTCGTGC
ACACAGCCCAGCTTGGAGCGAACGACCTACACCGAACTGAGATACCTACAGCGTGAGCTATGAGAAAGCG
CCACGCTTCCCGAAGGGAGAAAGGCGGACAGGTATCCGGTAAGCGGCAGGGTCGGAACAGGAGAGCGCAC
GAGGGAGCTTCCAGGGGGAAACGCCTGGTATCTTTATAGTCCTGTCGGGTTTCGCCACCTCTGACTTGAG
CGTCGATTTTTGTGATGCTCGTCAGGGGGGCGGAGCCTATGGAAAAACGCCAGCAACGCGGCCTTTTTAC
GGTTCCTGGCCTTTTGCTGGCCTTTTGCTCACATGTTCTTTCCTGCGTTATCCCCTGATTCTGTGGATAA
CCGTGCGGCCG
